Addgene plasmid #245870: pDNR-9xFLAG-T2A-3xPuroR-Frame 1
Purpose: HITAG Donor plasmid for Frame 1 with 9xFLAG tag and triple Puromycin resistant marker (3xPuroR)
Depositing lab: Alejandro Chavez. Depositing organization: University of California, San Diego (UCSD).
Backbone
  Vector backbone: pDNR-mCherry-T2A-3xPuroR-Frame 1
  Vector type: Mammalian Expression, Bacterial Expression, Synthetic Biology
Growth in bacteria
  Bacterial resistance: Ampicillin, 100 μg/mL
  Growth temperature: 30°C
  Growth strain: NEB Stable
  Copy number: Unknown
Gene/Insert
  Gene/Insert name: 9xFLAG
Terms and licenses: Academic/Nonprofit Terms; Industry Terms: Not Available to Industry
How to cite: pDNR-9xFLAG-T2A-3xPuroR-Frame 1 was a gift from Alejandro Chavez (Addgene plasmid # 245870 ; http://n2t.net/addgene:245870 ; RRID:Addgene_245870)
