[The description below was written by a language model from this plasmid's Addgene catalogue record and pLannotate feature annotations shown in this document.]
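Description:
pDNR-9xFLAG-T2A-3xPuroR-Frame 1 is a 5.4 kb donor plasmid from the HITAG system, derived from the pDNR-mCherry-T2A-3xPuroR-Frame 1 backbone by replacing the mCherry tag with a 9xFLAG epitope array. It is catalogued as a mammalian expression, bacterial expression and synthetic biology vector. In bacteria it is maintained through a high-copy ColE1/pUC-type origin and selected with ampicillin via a β-lactamase gene driven by its native bla promoter. A short tetracycline-resistance fragment is also annotated, but it appears to be a non-functional backbone remnant.

The payload is a promoterless tagging cassette. It starts with three tandem 3xFLAG units, giving nine FLAG epitopes in total. These are followed by three consecutive copies of the Streptomyces alboniger pac gene, which encodes the puromycin N-acetyltransferase that detoxifies puromycin. The construct name places a T2A self-cleaving peptide between the tag and the resistance module, although T2A is not separately annotated in the feature table. No mammalian promoter is annotated, which fits a design where expression depends on in-frame integration into an endogenous coding sequence. The host gene would then produce a FLAG-tagged protein and release the puromycin marker through T2A skipping. "Frame 1" indicates that this is the reading-frame variant for one of the possible frames.

Upstream of the cassette are three repeated SV40 poly(A) signals, each with an adjacent large T antigen fragment, and one more SV40 poly(A) lies downstream in reverse orientation. These probably terminate unwanted transcription, though the record does not state their role. The record also gives no integration mechanism or nuclease target sites.
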