Features (pLannotate 1.2.2; 18 found; start..end, strand, type, name):
     60..143     +  CDS            large T antigen (fragment): large T antigen from SV40 (simian virus 40)
    166..300     +  polyA_signal   SV40 poly(A) signal: SV40 polyadenylation signal
    314..397     +  CDS            large T antigen (fragment): large T antigen from SV40 (simian virus 40)
    420..554     +  polyA_signal   SV40 poly(A) signal: SV40 polyadenylation signal
    568..651     +  CDS            large T antigen (fragment): large T antigen from SV40 (simian virus 40)
    674..808     +  polyA_signal   SV40 poly(A) signal: SV40 polyadenylation signal
    887..952     +  CDS            3xFLAG: three tandem FLAG® epitope tags, followed by an enterokinase cleavage site
    962..1027    +  CDS            3xFLAG: three tandem FLAG® epitope tags, followed by an enterokinase cleavage site
   1037..1102    +  CDS            3xFLAG: three tandem FLAG® epitope tags, followed by an enterokinase cleavage site
   1166..1762    +  CDS            pac: PUAC_STRAD - Protein predicted: Swiss-Prot protein existence level 4. Detoxification of puromycin. From Streptomyces alboniger.
   1817..2413    +  CDS            pac: PUAC_STRAD - Protein predicted: Swiss-Prot protein existence level 4. Detoxification of puromycin. From Streptomyces alboniger.
   2468..3064    +  CDS            pac: PUAC_STRAD - Protein predicted: Swiss-Prot protein existence level 4. Detoxification of puromycin. From Streptomyces alboniger.
   3091..3212    -  polyA_signal   SV40 poly(A) signal: SV40 polyadenylation signal
   3235..3303    -  CDS            large T antigen (fragment): large T antigen from SV40 (simian virus 40)
   3319..3451    +  CDS            TcR (fragment): tetracycline efflux protein; tet; confers resistance to tetracycline
   3631..4219    -  rep_origin     ori: high-copy-number ColE1/pMB1/pBR322/pUC origin of replication
   4419..5279    -  CDS            AmpR: β-lactamase confers resistance to ampicillin, carbenicillin, and related antibiotics
   5280..5321    -  promoter       AmpR promoter (fragment): bla
>Addgene plasmid #245870 | pDNR-9xFLAG-T2A-3xPuroR-Frame 1 | addgene full sequence | sequence record 491941 | Addgene NGS Result
CGCGATGAATAAATGAAAGCTTGCAGATCTGCGACTCTAGAGGATCTGCGACTCTAGAGGATCATAATCA
GCCATACCACATTTGTAGAGGTTTTACTTGCTTTAAAAAACCTCCCACACCTCCCCCTGAACCTGAAACA
TAAAATGAATGCAATTGTTGTTGTTAACTTGTTTATTGCAGCTTATAATGGTTACAAATAAAGCAATAGC
ATCACAAATTTCACAAATAAAGCATTTTTTTCACTGCATTCTAGTTGTGGTTTGTCCAAACTCATCAATG
TATCTTATCATGTCTGGATCTGCGACTCTAGAGGATCATAATCAGCCATACCACATTTGTAGAGGTTTTA
CTTGCTTTAAAAAACCTCCCACACCTCCCCCTGAACCTGAAACATAAAATGAATGCAATTGTTGTTGTTA
ACTTGTTTATTGCAGCTTATAATGGTTACAAATAAAGCAATAGCATCACAAATTTCACAAATAAAGCATT
TTTTTCACTGCATTCTAGTTGTGGTTTGTCCAAACTCATCAATGTATCTTATCATGTCTGGATCTGCGAC
TCTAGAGGATCATAATCAGCCATACCACATTTGTAGAGGTTTTACTTGCTTTAAAAAACCTCCCACACCT
CCCCCTGAACCTGAAACATAAAATGAATGCAATTGTTGTTGTTAACTTGTTTATTGCAGCTTATAATGGT
TACAAATAAAGCAATAGCATCACAAATTTCACAAATAAAGCATTTTTTTCACTGCATTCTAGTTGTGGTT
TGTCCAAACTCATCAATGTATCTTATCATGTCTGGATCTACTAACTAAGTAAGCTAGCGAATCGACTCGA
ACTTCGTGTGCGAGTCGGCGGGTCTGGTGGCAGTGGAGGGGGATCCGACTACAAAGACCATGACGGTGAT
TATAAAGATCATGACATCGATTACAAGGATGACGATGACAAGGGAAGATCCGACTACAAAGACCATGACG
GTGATTATAAAGATCATGACATCGATTACAAGGATGACGATGACAAGGGAAGATCCGACTACAAAGACCA
TGACGGTGATTATAAAGATCATGACATCGATTACAAGGATGACGATGACAAGTCCGGAGGAGAGGGCAGA
GGAAGTCTGCTAACATGCGGTGACGTAGAAGAAAACCCAGGGCCTCTGACTGAATACAAGCCTACTGTCA
GGTTGGCTACAAGAGACGACGTTCCTAGAGCCGTGAGAACTCTGGCTGCAGCCTTCGCCGACTACCCCGC
CACGAGACACACCGTTGACCCAGATCGGCATATTGAGAGAGTGACTGAACTGCAGGAGCTGTTTCTTACA
AGAGTTGGCCTCGACATAGGCAAGGTGTGGGTGGCGGACGACGGCGCCGCCGTGGCCGTCTGGACCACTC
CCGAATCAGTTGAGGCTGGCGCCGTATTCGCTGAGATCGGCCCGAGAATGGCTGAGCTCAGCGGGAGTAG
GCTCGCGGCACAGCAGCAAATGGAGGGACTGCTGGCACCACACAGGCCCAAAGAACCCGCCTGGTTCCTG
GCAACCGTCGGTGTATCTCCCGATCATCAGGGGAAAGGTCTGGGCTCTGCCGTAGTGCTCCCTGGCGTGG
AGGCAGCTGAGAGAGCAGGAGTACCTGCCTTCTTGGAGACCTCCGCTCCAAGGAATCTTCCCTTCTATGA
ACGGTTGGGCTTCACCGTGACAGCCGACGTGGAAGTCCCCGAAGGCCCCCGCACTTGGTGCATGACGAGG
AAGCCTGGAGCGGAAGGTAGAGGTTCTTTGCTTACCTGCGGGGACGTGGAAGAGAACCCAGGCCCACTGA
CTGAATACAAGCCTACTGTCAGGTTGGCTACAAGAGACGACGTTCCTAGAGCCGTGAGAACTCTGGCTGC
AGCCTTCGCCGACTACCCCGCCACGAGACACACCGTTGACCCAGATCGGCATATTGAGAGAGTGACTGAA
CTGCAGGAGCTGTTTCTTACAAGAGTTGGCCTCGACATAGGCAAGGTGTGGGTGGCGGACGACGGCGCCG
CCGTGGCCGTCTGGACCACTCCCGAATCAGTTGAGGCTGGCGCCGTATTCGCTGAGATCGGCCCGAGAAT
GGCTGAGCTCAGCGGGAGTAGGCTCGCGGCACAGCAGCAAATGGAGGGACTGCTGGCACCACACAGGCCC
AAAGAACCCGCCTGGTTCCTGGCAACCGTCGGTGTATCTCCCGATCATCAGGGGAAAGGTCTGGGCTCTG
CCGTAGTGCTCCCTGGCGTGGAGGCAGCTGAGAGAGCAGGAGTACCTGCCTTCTTGGAGACCTCCGCTCC
AAGGAATCTTCCCTTCTATGAACGGTTGGGCTTCACCGTGACAGCCGACGTGGAAGTCCCCGAAGGCCCC
CGCACTTGGTGCATGACGAGGAAGCCTGGAGCGGAGGGCCGAGGGTCACTCCTTACTTGTGGTGATGTCG
AGGAGAATCCTGGCCCACTGACTGAATACAAGCCTACTGTCAGGTTGGCTACAAGAGACGACGTTCCTAG
AGCCGTGAGAACTCTGGCTGCAGCCTTCGCCGACTACCCCGCCACGAGACACACCGTTGACCCAGATCGG
CATATTGAGAGAGTGACTGAACTGCAGGAGCTGTTTCTTACAAGAGTTGGCCTCGACATAGGCAAGGTGT
GGGTGGCGGACGACGGCGCCGCCGTGGCCGTCTGGACCACTCCCGAATCAGTTGAGGCTGGCGCCGTATT
CGCTGAGATCGGCCCGAGAATGGCTGAGCTCAGCGGGAGTAGGCTCGCGGCACAGCAGCAAATGGAGGGA
CTGCTGGCACCACACAGGCCCAAAGAACCCGCCTGGTTCCTGGCAACCGTCGGTGTATCTCCCGATCATC
AGGGGAAAGGTCTGGGCTCTGCCGTAGTGCTCCCTGGCGTGGAGGCAGCTGAGAGAGCAGGAGTACCTGC
CTTCTTGGAGACCTCCGCTCCAAGGAATCTTCCCTTCTATGAACGGTTGGGCTTCACCGTGACAGCCGAC
GTGGAAGTCCCCGAAGGCCCCCGCACTTGGTGCATGACGAGGAAGCCTGGAGCGTGAGGGCCCGCTTCGA
GCAGACATGATAAGATACATTGATGAGTTTGGACAAACCACAACTAGAATGCAGTGAAAAAAATGCTTTA
TTTGTGAAATTTGTGATGCTATTGCTTTATTTGTAACCATTATAAGCTGCAATAAACAAGTTAACAACAA
CAATTGCATTCATTTTATGTTTCAGGTTCAGGGGGAGGTGTGGGAGGTTTTTTAAAGCAAGTAAAACCTC
TACAAATGTGGTAAAATCGATAAAGATCCGTCGACCGATGCCCTTGAGAGCCTTCAACCCAGTCAGCTCC
TTCCGGTGGGCGCGGGGCATGACTATCGTCGCCGCACTTATGACTGTCTTCTTTATCATGCAACTCGTAG
GACAGGTGCCGGCAGCGCTCTTCCGCTTCCTCGCTCACTGACTCGCTGCGCTCGGTCGTTCGGCTGCGGC
GAGCGGTATCAGCTCACTCAAAGGCGGTAATACGGTTATCCACAGAATCAGGGGATAACGCAGGAAAGAA
CATGTGAGCAAAAGGCCAGCAAAAGGCCAGGAACCGTAAAAAGGCCGCGTTGCTGGCGTTTTTCCATAGG
CTCCGCCCCCCTGACGAGCATCACAAAAATCGACGCTCAAGTCAGAGGTGGCGAAACCCGACAGGACTAT
AAAGATACCAGGCGTTTCCCCCTGGAAGCTCCCTCGTGCGCTCTCCTGTTCCGACCCTGCCGCTTACCGG
ATACCTGTCCGCCTTTCTCCCTTCGGGAAGCGTGGCGCTTTCTCATAGCTCACGCTGTAGGTATCTCAGT
TCGGTGTAGGTCGTTCGCTCCAAGCTGGGCTGTGTGCACGAACCCCCCGTTCAGCCCGACCGCTGCGCCT
TATCCGGTAACTATCGTCTTGAGTCCAACCCGGTAAGACACGACTTATCGCCACTGGCAGCAGCCACTGG
TAACAGGATTAGCAGAGCGAGGTATGTAGGCGGTGCTACAGAGTTCTTGAAGTGGTGGCCTAACTACGGC
TACACTAGAAGAACAGTATTTGGTATCTGCGCTCTGCTGAAGCCAGTTACCTTCGGAAAAAGAGTTGGTA
GCTCTTGATCCGGCAAACAAACCACCGCTGGTAGCGGTGGTTTTTTTGTTTGCAAGCAGCAGATTACGCG
CAGAAAAAAAGGATCTCAAGAAGATCCTTTGATCTTTTCTACGGGGTCTGACGCTCAGTGGAACGAAAAC
TCACGTTAAGGGATTTTGGTCATGAGATTATCAAAAAGGATCTTCACCTAGATCCTTTTAAATTAAAAAT
GAAGTTTTAAATCAATCTAAAGTATATATGAGTAAACTTGGTCTGACAGCGGCCGCAAATGCTAAACCAC
TGCAGTGGTTACCAGTGCTTGATCAGTGAGGCACCGATCTCAGCGATCTGCCTATTTCGTTCGTCCATAG
TGGCCTGACTCCCCGTCGTGTAGATCACTACGATTCGTGAGGGCTTACCATCAGGCCCCAGCGCAGCAAT
GATGCCGCGAGAGCCGCGTTCACCGGCCCCCGATTTGTCAGCAATGAACCAGCCAGCAGGGAGGGCCGAG
CGAAGAAGTGGTCCTGCTACTTTGTCCGCCTCCATCCAGTCTATGAGCTGCTGTCGTGATGCTAGAGTAA
GAAGTTCGCCAGTGAGTAGTTTCCGAAGAGTTGTGGCCATTGCTACTGGCATCGTGGTATCACGCTCGTC
GTTCGGTATGGCTTCGTTCAACTCTGGTTCCCAGCGGTCAAGCCGGGTCACATGATCACCCATATTATGA
AGAAATGCAGTCAGCTCCTTAGGGCCTCCGATCGTTGTCAGAAGTAAGTTGGCCGCGGTGTTGTCGCTCA
TGGTAATGGCAGCACTACACAATTCTCTTACCGTCATGCCATCCGTAAGATGCTTTTCCGTGACCGGCGA
GTACTCAACCAAGTCGTTTTGTGAGTAGTGTATACGGCGACCAAGCTGCTCTTGCCCGGCGTCTATACGG
GACAACACCGCGCCACATAGCAGTACTTTGAAAGTGCTCATCATCGGGAATCGTTCTTCGGGGCGGAAAG
ACTCAAGGATCTTGCCGCTATTGAGATCCAGTTCGATATAGCCCACTCTTGCACCCAGTTGATCTTCAGC
ATCTTTTACTTTCACCAGCGTTTCGGGGTGTGCAAAAACAGGCAAGCAAAATGCCGCAAAGAAGGGAATG
AGTGCGACACGAAAATGTTGGATGCTCATACTCGTCCTTTTTCAATATTATTGAAGCATTTATCAGGGTT
ACTAGTACGTCTCTCAAGGATAAGTAAGTAATATTAAGGTACGGGAGGTATTGGACAGGCCGC
